>Addgene plasmid #37857 | MSCV-N SV40 LT | addgene full sequence | sequence record 467259 | Addgene Long Read Sequencing Result
AATGAAAGACCCCACCTGTAGGTTTGGCAAGCTAGCTTAAGTAACGCCATTTTGCAAGGCATGGAAAATA
CATAACTGAGAATAGAGAAGTTCAGATCAAGGTTAGGAACAGAGAGACAGCAGAATATGGGCCAAACAGG
ATATCTGTGGTAAGCAGTTCCTGCCCCGGCTCAGGGCCAAGAACAGATGGTCCCCAGATGCGGTCCCGCC
CTCAGCAGTTTCTAGAGAACCATCAGATGTTTCCAGGGTGCCCCAAGGACCTGAAATGACCCTGTGCCTT
ATTTGAACTAACCAATCAGTTCGCTTCTCGCTTCTGTTCGCGCGCTTCTGCTCCCCGAGCTCAATAAAAG
AGCCCACAACCCCTCACTCGGCGCGCCAGTCCTCCGATAGACTGCGTCGCCCGGGTACCCGTATTCCCAA
TAAAGCCTCTTGCTGTTTGCATCCGAATCGTGGACTCGCTGATCCTTGGGAGGGTCTCCTCAGATTGATT
GACTGCCCACCTCGGGGGTCTTTCATTTGGAGGTTCCACCGAGATTTGGAGACCCCTGCCCAGGGACCAC
CGACCCCCCCGCCGGGAGGTAAGCTGGCCAGCGGTCGTTTCGTGTCTGTCTCTGTCTTTGTGCGTGTTTG
TGCCGGCATCTAATGTTTGCGCCTGCGTCTGTACTAGTTAGCTAACTAGCTCTGTATCTGGCGGACCCGT
GGTGGAACTGACGAGTTCTGAACACCCGGCCGCAACCCTGGGAGACGTCCCAGGGACTTTGGGGGCCGTT
TTTGTGGCCCGACCTGAGGAAGGGAGTCGATGTGGAATCCGACCCCGTCAGGATATGTGGTTCTGGTAGG
AGACGAGAACCTAAAACAGTTCCCGCCTCCGTCTGAATTTTTGCTTTCGGTTTGGAACCGAAGCCGCGCG
TCTTGTCTGCTGCAGCGCTGCAGCATCGTTCTGTGTTGTCTCTGTCTGACTGTGTTTCTGTATTTGTCTG
AAAATTAGGGCCAGACTGTTACCACTCCCTTAAGTTTGACCTTAGGTCACTGGAAAGATGTCGAGCGGAT
CGCTCACAACCAGTCGGTAGATGTCAAGAAGAGACGTTGGGTTACCTTCTGCTCTGCAGAATGGCCAACC
TTTAACGTCGGATGGCCGCGAGACGGCACCTTTAACCGAGACCTCATCACCCAGGTTAAGATCAAGGTCT
TTTCACCTGGCCCGCATGGACACCCAGACCAGGTCCCCTACATCGTGACCTGGGAAGCCTTGGCTTTTGA
CCCCCCTCCCTGGGTCAAGCCCTTTGTACACCCTAAGCCTCCGCCTCCTCTTCCTCCATCCGCCCCGTCT
CTCCCCCTTGAACCTCCTCGTTCGACCCCGCCTCGATCCTCCCTTTATCCAGCCCTCACTCCTTCTCTAG
GCGCCGGAATTAGATCTGCCACCATGGACTACAAGGATGACGATGACAAGCTCGATGGAGGATACCCATA
CGATGTTCCAGATTACGCTGCTCGAGGTTATCAAACAAGTTTGTACAAAAAAGTTGGCATGGATAAAGTT
TTAAACAGAGAGGAATCTTTGCAGCTAATGGACCTTCTAGGTCTTGAAAGGAGTGCCTGGGGGAATATTC
CTCTGATGAGAAAGGCATATTTAAAAAAATGCAAGGAGTTTCATCCTGATAAAGGAGGAGATGAAGAAAA
AATGAAGAAAATGAATACTCTGTACAAGAAAATGGAAGATGGAGTAAAATATGCTCATCAACCTGACTTT
GGAGGCTTCTGGGATGCAACTGAGATTCCAACCTATGGAACTGATGAATGGGAGCAGTGGTGGAATGCCT
TTAATGAGGAAAACCTGTTTTGCTCAGAAGAAATGCCATCTAGTGATGATGAGGCTACTGCTGACTCTCA
ACATTCTACTCCTCCAAAAAAGAAGAGAAAGGTAGAAGACCCCAAGGACTTTCCTTCAGAATTGCTAAGT
TTTTTGAGTCATGCTGTGTTTAGTAATAGAACTCTTGCTTGCTTTGCTATTTACACCACAAAGGAAAAAG
CTGCACTGCTATACAAGAAAATTATGGAAAAATATTCTGTAACCTTTATAAGTAGGCATAACAGTTATAA
TCATAACATACTGTTTTTTCTTACTCCACACAGGCATAGAGTGTCTGCTATTAATAACTATGCTCAAAAA
TTGTGTACCTTTAGCTTTTTAATTTGTAAAGGGGTTAATAAGGAATATTTGATGTATAGTGCCTTGACTA
GAGATCCATTTTCTGTTATTGAGGAAAGTTTGCCAGGTGGGTTAAAGGAGCATGATTTTAATCCAGAAGA
AGCAGAGGAAACTAAACAAGTGTCCTGGAAGCTTGTAACAGAGTATGCAATGGAAACAAAATGTGATGAT
GTGTTGTTATTGCTTGGGATGTACTTGGAATTTCAGTACAGTTTTGAAATGTGTTTAAAATGTATTAAAA
AAGAACAGCCCAGCCACTATAAGTACCATGAAAAGCATTATGCAAATGCTGCTATATTTGCTGACAGCAA
AAACCAAAAAACCATATGCCAACAGGCTGTTGATACTGTTTTAGCTAAAAAGCGGGTTGATAGCCTACAA
TTAACTAGAGAACAAATGTTAACAAACAGATTTAATGATCTTTTGGATAGGATGGATATAATGTTTGGTT
CTACAGGCTCTGCTGACATAGAAGAATGGATGGCTGGAGTTGCTTGGCTACACTGTTTGTTGCCCAAAAT
GGATTCAGTGGTGTATGACTTTTTAAAATGCATGGTGTACAACATTCCTAAAAAAAGATACTGGCTGTTT
AAAGGACCAATTGATAGTGGTAAAACTACATTAGCAGCTGCTTTGCTTGAATTATGTGGGGGGAAAGCTT
TAAATGTTAATTTGCCCTTGGACAGGCTGAACTTTGAGCTAGGAGTAGCTATTGACCAGTTTTTAGTAGT
TTTTGAGGATGTAAAGGGCACTGGAGGGGAGTCCAGAGATTTGCCTTCAGGTCAGGGAATTAATAACCTG
GACAATTTAAGGGATTATTTGGATGGCAGTGTTAAGGTAAACTTAGAAAAGAAACACCTAAATAAAAGAA
CTCAAATATTTCCCCCTGGAATAGTCACCATGAATGAGTACAGTGTGCCTAAAACACTGCAGGCCAGATT
TGTAAAACAAATAGATTTTAGGCCCAAAGATTATTTAAAGCATTGCCTGGAACGCAGTGAGTTTTTGTTA
GAAAAGAGAATAATTCAAAGTGGCATTGCTTTGCTTCTTATGTTAATTTGGTACAGACCTGTGGCTGAGT
TTGCTCAAAGTATTCAGAGCAGAATTGTGGAGTGGAAAGAGAGATTGGACAAAGAGTTTAGTTTGTCAGT
GTATCAAAAAATGAAGTTTAATGTGGCTATGGGAATTGGAGTTTTAGATTGGCTAAGAAACAGTGATGAT
GATGATGAAGACAGCCAGGAAAATGCCGATAAAAATGAAGATGGTGGGGAGAAGAACATGGAAGACTCAG
GGCATGAAACAGGCATTGATTCACAGTCCCAAGGCTCATTTCAGGCCCCTCAGTCCTCACAGTCTGTTCA
TGATCATAATCAGCCATACCACATTTGTAGAGGTTTTACTTGCTTTAAAAAACCTCCCACACCTCCCCCT
GAACCTGAAACATCAACTTTCTTGTACAAAGTGGTTCGATAACGAATTCCGCCCCCCCCCCCTAACGTTA
CTGGCCGAAGCCGCTTGGAATAAGGCCGGTGTGCGTTTGTCTATATGTTATTTTCCACCATATTGCCGTC
TTTTGGCAATGTGAGGGCCCGGAAACCTGGCCCTGTCTTCTTGACGAGCATTCCTAGGGGTCTTTCCCCT
CTCGCCAAAGGAATGCAAGGTCTGTTGAATGTCGTGAAGGAAGCAGTTCCTCTGGAAGCTTCTTGAAGAC
AAACAACGTCTGTAGCGACCCTTTGCAGGCAGCGGAACCCCCCACCTGGCGACAGGTGCCTCTGCGGCCA
AAAGCCACGTGTATAAGATACACCTGCAAAGGCGGCACAACCCCAGTGCCACGTTGTGAGTTGGATAGTT
GTGGAAAGAGTCAAATGGCTCTCCTCAAGCGTATTCAACAAGGGGCTGAAGGATGCCCAGAAGGTACCCC
ATTGTATGGGATCTGATCTGGGGCCTCGGTGCACATGCTTTACATGTGTTTAGTCGAGGTTAAAAAAACG
TCTAGGCCCCCCGAACCACGGGGACGTGGTTTTCCTTTGAAAAACACGATGATAATATGGCCACAACCAT
GACCGAGTACAAGCCCACGGTGCGCCTCGCCACCCGCGACGACGTCCCCAGGGCCGTACGCACCCTCGCC
GCCGCGTTCGCCGACTACCCCGCCACGCGCCACACCGTCGATCCGGACCGCCACATCGAGCGGGTCACCG
AGCTGCAAGAACTCTTCCTCACGCGCGTCGGGCTCGACATCGGCAAGGTGTGGGTCGCGGACGACGGCGC
CGCGGTGGCGGTCTGGACCACGCCGGAGAGCGTCGAAGCGGGGGCGGTGTTCGCCGAGATCGGCCCGCGC
ATGGCCGAGTTGAGCGGTTCCCGGCTGGCCGCGCAGCAACAGATGGAAGGCCTCCTGGCGCCGCACCGGC
CCAAGGAGCCCGCGTGGTTCCTGGCCACCGTCGGCGTCTCGCCCGACCACCAGGGCAAGGGTCTGGGCAG
CGCCGTCGTGCTCCCCGGAGTGGAGGCGGCCGAGCGCGCCGGGGTGCCCGCCTTCCTGGAGACCTCCGCG
CCCCGCAACCTCCCCTTCTACGAGCGGCTCGGCTTCACCGTCACCGCCGACGTCGAGGTGCCCGAAGGAC
CGCGCACCTGGTGCATGACCCGCAAGCCCGGTGCCTGATGCATCGATGTCGACCTGCAGCCAAGCTTATC
GATAAAATAAAAGATTTTATTTAGTCTCCAGAAAAAGGGGGGAATGAAAGACCCCACCTGTAGGTTTGGC
AAGCTAGCTTAAGTAACGCCATTTTGCAAGGCATGGAAAATACATAACTGAGAATAGAGAAGTTCAGATC
AAGGTTAGGAACAGAGAGACAGCAGAATATGGGCCAAACAGGATATCTGTGGTAAGCAGTTCCTGCCCCG
GCTCAGGGCCAAGAACAGATGGTCCCCAGATGCGGTCCCGCCCTCAGCAGTTTCTAGAGAACCATCAGAT
GTTTCCAGGGTGCCCCAAGGACCTGAAATGACCCTGTGCCTTATTTGAACTAACCAATCAGTTCGCTTCT
CGCTTCTGTTCGCGCGCTTCTGCTCCCCGAGCTCAATAAAAGAGCCCACAACCCCTCACTCGGCGCGCCA
GTCCTCCGATAGACTGCGTCGCCCGGGTACCCGTGTATCCAATAAACCCTCTTGCAGTTGCATCCGACTT
GTGGTCTCGCTGTTCCTTGGGAGGGTCTCCTCTGAGTGATTGACTACCCGTCAGCGGGGGTCTTTCATGG
GTAACAGTTTCTTGAAGTTGGAGAACAACATTCTGAGGGTAGGAGTCGAATATTAAGTAATCCTGACTCA
ATTAGCCACTGTTTTGAATCCACATACTCCAATACTCCTGAAATAGTTCATTATGGACAGCGCAGAAAGA
GCTGGGGAGAATTGTGAAATTGTTATCCGCTCACAATTCCACACAACATACGAGCCGGAAGCATAAAGTG
TAAAGCCTGGGGTGCCTAATGAGTGAGCTAACTCACATTAATTGCGTTGCGCTCACTGCCCGCTTTCCAG
TCGGGAAACCTGTCGTGCCAGCTGCATTAATGAATCGGCCAACGCGCGGGGAGAGGCGGTTTGCGTATTG
GGCGCTCTTCCGCTTCCTCGCTCACTGACTCGCTGCGCTCGGTCGTTCGGCTGCGGCGAGCGGTATCAGC
TCACTCAAAGGCGGTAATACGGTTATCCACAGAATCAGGGGATAACGCAGGAAAGAACATGTGAGCAAAA
GGCCAGCAAAAGGCCAGGAACCGTAAAAAGGCCGCGTTGCTGGCGTTTTTCCATAGGCTCCGCCCCCCTG
ACGAGCATCACAAAAATCGACGCTCAAGTCAGAGGTGGCGAAACCCGACAGGACTATAAAGATACCAGGC
GTTTCCCCCTGGAAGCTCCCTCGTGCGCTCTCCTGTTCCGACCCTGCCGCTTACCGGATACCTGTCCGCC
TTTCTCCCTTCGGGAAGCGTGGCGCTTTCTCATAGCTCACGCTGTAGGTATCTCAGTTCGGTGTAGGTCG
TTCGCTCCAAGCTGGGCTGTGTGCACGAACCCCCCGTTCAGCCCGACCGCTGCGCCTTATCCGGTAACTA
TCGTCTTGAGTCCAACCCGGTAAGACACGACTTATCGCCACTGGCAGCAGCCACTGGTAACAGGATTAGC
AGAGCGAGGTATGTAGGCGGTGCTACAGAGTTCTTGAAGTGGTGGCCTAACTACGGCTACACTAGAAGAA
CAGTATTTGGTATCTGCGCTCTGCTGAAGCCAGTTACCTTCGGAAAAAGAGTTGGTAGCTCTTGATCCGG
CAAACAAACCACCGCTGGTAGCGGTGGTTTTTTTGTTTGCAAGCAGCAGATTACGCGCAGAAAAAAAGGA
TCTCAAGAAGATCCTTTGATCTTTTCTACGGGGTCTGACGCTCAGTGGAACGAAAACTCACGTTAAGGGA
TTTTGGTCATGAGATTATCAAAAAGGATCTTCACCTAGATCCTTTTAAATTAAAAATGAAGTTTTAAATC
AATCTAAAGTATATATGAGTAAACTTGGTCTGACAGTTACCAATGCTTAATCAGTGAGGCACCTATCTCA
GCGATCTGTCTATTTCGTTCATCCATAGTTGCCTGACTCCCCGTCGTGTAGATAACTACGATACGGGAGG
GCTTACCATCTGGCCCCAGTGCTGCAATGATACCGCGAGACCCACGCTCACCGGCTCCAGATTTATCAGC
AATAAACCAGCCAGCCGGAAGGGCCGAGCGCAGAAGTGGTCCTGCAACTTTATCCGCCTCCATCCAGTCT
ATTAATTGTTGCCGGGAAGCTAGAGTAAGTAGTTCGCCAGTTAATAGTTTGCGCAACGTTGTTGCCATTG
CTACAGGCATCGTGGTGTCACGCTCGTCGTTTGGTATGGCTTCATTCAGCTCCGGTTCCCAACGATCAAG
GCGAGTTACATGATCCCCCATGTTGTGCAAAAAAGCGGTTAGCTCCTTCGGTCCTCCGATCGTTGTCAGA
AGTAAGTTGGCCGCAGTGTTATCACTCATGGTTATGGCAGCACTGCATAATTCTCTTACTGTCATGCCAT
CCGTAAGATGCTTTTCTGTGACTGGTGAGTACTCAACCAAGTCATTCTGAGAATAGTGTATGCGGCGACC
GAGTTGCTCTTGCCCGGCGTCAATACGGGATAATACCGCGCCACATAGCAGAACTTTAAAAGTGCTCATC
ATTGGAAAACGTTCTTCGGGGCGAAAACTCTCAAGGATCTTACCGCTGTTGAGATCCAGTTCGATGTAAC
CCACTCGTGCACCCAACTGATCTTCAGCATCTTTTACTTTCACCAGCGTTTCTGGGTGAGCAAAAACAGG
AAGGCAAAATGCCGCAAAAAAGGGAATAAGGGCGACACGGAAATGTTGAATACTCATACTCTTCCTTTTT
CAATATTATTGAAGCATTTATCAGGGTTATTGTCTCATGAGCGGATACATATTTGAATGTATTTAGAAAA
ATAAACAAATAGGGGTTCCGCGCACATTTCCCCGAAAAGTGCCACCTGACGTCTAAGAAACCATTATTAT
CATGACATTAACCTATAAAAATAGGCGTATCACGAGGCCCTTTCGTCTCGCGCGTTTCGGTGATGACGGT
GAAAACCTCTGACACATGCAGCTCCCGGAGACGGTCACAGCTTGTCTGTAAGCGGATGCCGGGAGCAGAC
AAGCCCGTCAGGGCGCGTCAGCGGGTGTTGGCGGGTGTCGGGGCTGGCTTAACTATGCGGCATCAGAGCA
GATTGTACTGAGAGTGCACCATATGCGGTGTGAAATACCGCACAGATGCGTAAGGAGAAAATACCGCATC
AGGCGCCATTCGCCATTCAGGCTGCGCAACTGTTGGGAAGGGCGATCGGTGCGGGCCTCTTCGCTATTAC
GCCAGCTGGCGAAAGGGGGATGTGCTGCAAGGCGATTAAGTTGGGTAACGCCAGGGTTTTCCCAGTCACG
ACGTTGTAAAACGACGGCGCAAGGAATGGTGCATGCAAGGAGATGGCGCCCAACAGTCCCCCGGCCACGG
GGCCTGCCACCATACCCACGCCGAAACAAGCGCTCATGAGCCCGAAGTGGCGAGCCCGATCTTCCCCATC
GGTGATGTCGGCGATATAGGCGCCAGCAACCGCACCTGTGGCGCCGGTGATGCCGGCCACGATGCGTCCG
GCGTAGAGGCGATTAGTCCAATTTGTTAAAGACAGGATATCAGTGGTCCAGGCTCTAGTTTTGACTCAAC
AATATCACCAGCTGAAGCCTATAGAGTACGAGCCATAGATAAAATAAAAGATTTTATTTAGTCTCCAGAA
AAAGGGGGG
Features (pLannotate 1.2.2; 23 found; start..end, strand, type, name):
      1..517     +  LTR            5' LTR: 5' long terminal repeat from murine embryonic stem cell virus
    581..922     +  misc_feature   MESV Ψ: packaging signal of murine embryonic stem cell virus
    989..1405    +  CDS            gag (truncated): truncated Moloney murine leukemia virus (MMLV) gag gene lacking the start codon
   1430..1450    +  CDS            FLAG (fragment): FLAG® epitope tag, followed by an enterokinase cleavage site
   1463..1489    +  CDS            3xHA (fragment): three tandem HA epitope tags
   1506..1523    +  protein_bind   attB1 (fragment): mutant version of attB; core recombination site for the Gateway® BP reaction BP Clonase™
   1529..3652    +  CDS            LT_SV40: Experimental evidence at protein level: Swiss-Prot protein existence level 1. Isoform 17kT antigen targets host RBL2 for degradation and promotes cell proliferation. Transactivates host cyclin A promoter through its J domain. From Simian virus 40 (SV40).
   3657..3674    -  protein_bind   attB2 (fragment): mutant version of attB; core recombination site for the Gateway® BP reaction BP Clonase™
   3793..4255    +  misc_feature   IRES: internal ribosome entry site (IRES) of the encephalomyocarditis virus (EMCV)
   4269..4868    +  CDS            PuroR: puromycin N-acetyltransferase; pac from Streptomyces alboniger; confers resistance to puromycin
   4944..5458    +  LTR            3' LTR: 3' long terminal repeat from murine embryonic stem cell virus
   5620..5636    -  protein_bind   lac operator: The lac repressor binds to the lac operator to inhibit transcription in E. coli. This inhibition can be relieved by adding lactose or isopropyl-β-D-thiogalactopyranoside (IPTG). lac repressor encoded by lacI
   5644..5674    -  promoter       lac promoter: promoter for the E. coli lac operon
   5689..5710    -  protein_bind   CAP binding site: CAP binding activates transcription in the presence of cAMP. E. coli catabolite activator protein
   5723..5815    -  CDS            lacI (fragment): lac repressor; lacI; The lac repressor binds to the lac operator to inhibit transcription in E. coli. This inhibition can be relieved by adding lactose or isopropyl-β-D-thiogalactopyranoside (IPTG).
   5998..6586    -  rep_origin     ori: high-copy-number ColE1/pMB1/pBR322/pUC origin of replication
   6757..7617    -  CDS            AmpR: β-lactamase; bla; confers resistance to ampicillin, carbenicillin, and related antibiotics
   7618..7722    -  promoter       AmpR promoter: bla
   7817..7852    +  CDS            rop (fragment): Rop protein, which maintains plasmids at low copy number; rop
   7954..8053    +  misc_feature   bom (fragment): basis of mobility region from pBR322
   8059..8208    -  CDS            lacZα (fragment): LacZα fragment of β-galactosidase; lacZ fragment
   8208..8409    -  CDS            TcR (fragment): tetracycline efflux protein; tet; confers resistance to tetracycline
   8410..8508    +  CDS            env (fragment): murine leukemia virus gPr80 envelope polyprotein precursor; env; proteolytically cleaved into gp70SU and p15TM subunits
