[The description below was written by a language model from this plasmid's Addgene catalogue record and pLannotate feature annotations shown in this document.]
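Description:
MSCV-N SV40 LT is a gammaretroviral expression vector built on the MSCV-N FLAGHA backbone and designed to deliver the simian virus 40 large T antigen into mammalian cells. The proviral cassette is bounded by 5' and 3' long terminal repeats of murine embryonic stem cell virus. It carries the MESV Ψ packaging signal and a truncated MMLV gag segment lacking its start codon, which together allow the transcript to be packaged into retroviral particles when the structural proteins are supplied in trans. In bacteria the plasmid is maintained through a ColE1/pUC-type origin and an ampicillin resistance gene. The remaining annotated fragments (lac, rop, bom, TcR and env) are backbone remnants rather than functional elements. The catalogue lists the plasmid as low copy.

The large T coding sequence was introduced by Gateway recombination and sits between attB1 and attB2 remnants, downstream of backbone-encoded FLAG and HA epitopes that form an N-terminal tandem tag. The depositor notes that the recombination junction leaves a few vector-derived codons in frame at the 3' end, so the translated protein carries a short extra C-terminal peptide. An EMCV IRES follows the insert and drives the puromycin N-acetyltransferase gene, so the antigen and the selection marker appear to be translated from one bicistronic transcript. The catalogue names a PKG promoter, but no such element is annotated in the sequenced record. The layout instead suggests transcription from the 5' LTR. The sequenced record is 8,549 nt, somewhat shorter than the listed total size.

The double tag suits affinity purification and detection of large T in stably transduced, puromycin-selected cells. This fits the associated study of host networks perturbed by tumour virus proteins.
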