Addgene plasmid #37857: MSCV-N SV40 LT
Depositing lab: Karl Munger. Depositing organization: Brigham and Women's Hospital. Publication: Interpreting cancer genomes using systematic host network perturbations by tumour virus proteins. Rozenblatt-Rosen O, Deo RC, Padi M, Adelmant G, Calderwood MA, Rolland T, Grace M, Dricot A, Askenazi M, Tavares M, Pevzner SJ, Abderazzaq F, Byrdsong D, Carvunis AR, Chen AA, Cheng J, Correll M, Duarte M, Fan C, Feltkamp MC, Ficarro SB, Franchi R, Garg BK, Gulbahce N, Hao T, Holthaus AM, James R, Korkhin A, Litovchick L, Mar JC, Pak TR, Rabello S, Rubio R, Shen Y, Singh S, Spangle JM, Tasan M, Wanamaker S, Webber JT, Roecklein-Canfield J, Johannsen E, Barabasi AL, Beroukhim R, Kieff E, Cusick ME, Hill DE, Munger K, Marto JA, Quackenbush J, Roth FP, DeCaprio JA, Vidal M. Nature. 2012 Jul 26;487(7408):491-5. 10.1038/nature11288 PubMed 22810586.
Backbone
  Vector backbone: MSCV-N FLAGHA
  Backbone size w/o insert (bp): 8162
  Total vector size (bp): 8762
  Vector type: Mammalian Expression, Retroviral
  Selectable markers: Puromycin
Growth in bacteria
  Bacterial resistance: Ampicillin, 100 μg/mL
  Growth temperature: 37°C
  Growth strain: DH5alpha
  Copy number: Low Copy
Gene/Insert
  Gene/Insert name: SV40 LT (alt name: Simian virus 40 Large T)
  Species: Simian Virus 40
  Insert size (bp): 2100
  Entrez Gene: SV40gp6 (a.k.a. SV40gp6)
  Promoter: PKG
  Tag / fusion protein: Flag (N terminal on backbone); HA (N terminal on backbone)
  Cloning method: Gateway Cloning
  Sequencing primers: 5′ LXSN 5'; 3′ MSCV-N seq. rev
Resource information
  A portion of this plasmid was derived from a plasmid made by: James DeCaprio lab
Terms and licenses: Academic/Nonprofit Terms; Industry Terms: Not Available to Industry
Depositor comments: Note that the Gateway cloning reaction has left several vector-based nucleotides in frame with the 3' end of the insert, leaving additional amino acid residues [STFLYKVVR] fused to the C-terminus of translated protein.
How to cite: MSCV-N SV40 LT was a gift from Karl Munger (Addgene plasmid # 37857 ; http://n2t.net/addgene:37857 ; RRID:Addgene_37857)
