>Addgene plasmid #37857 | MSCV-N SV40 LT | depositor partial sequence | sequence record 47496 | Tag and partial insert
ATGGACTACAAGGATGACGATGACAAGCTCGATGGAGGATACCCATACGATGTTCCAGATTACGCTGCTC
GAGGTTATCAAACAAGTTTGTACAAAAAAGTTGGCATGGATAAAGTTTTAAACAGAGAGGAATCTTTGCA
GCTAATGGACCTTCTAGGTCTTGAAAGGAGTGCCTGGGGGAATATTCCTCTGATGAGAAAGGCATATTTA
AAAAAATGCAAGGAGTTTCATCCTGATAAAGGAGGAGATGAAGAAAAAATGAAGAAAATGAATACTCTGT
ACAAGAAAATGGAAGATGGAGTAAAATATGCTCATCAACCTGACTTTGGAGGCTTCTGGGATGCAACTGA
GATTCCAACCTATGGAACTGATGAATGGGAGCAGTGGTGGAATGCCTTTAATGAGGAAAACCTGTTTTGC
TCAGAAGAAATGCCATCTAGTGATGATGAGGCTACTGCTGACTCTCA
