>Addgene plasmid #37857 | MSCV-N SV40 LT Sequencing Result | analyzer sequence | sequence record 49866
TCCTTCTCTAGGCGCCGGAATTAGATCTGCCACCATGGACTACAAGGATGACGATGACAAGCTCGATGGA
GGATACCCATACGATGTTCCAGATTACGCTGCTCGAGGTTATCAAACAAGTTTGTACAAAAAAGTTGGCA
TGGATAAAGTTTTAAACAGAGAGGAATCTTTGCAGCTAATGGACCTTCTAGGTCTTGAAAGGAGTGCCTG
GGGGAATATTCCTCTGATGAGAAAGGCATATTTAAAAAAATGCAAGGAGTTTCATCCTGATAAAGGAGGA
GATGAAGAAAAAATGAAGAAAATGAATACTCTGTACAAGAAAATGGAAGATGGAGTAAAATATGCTCATC
AACCTGACTTTGGAGGCTTCTGGGATGCAACTGAGATTCCAACCTATGGAACTGATGAATGGGAGCAGTG
GTGGAATGCCTTTAATGAGGAAAACCTGTTTTGCTCAGAAGAAATGCCATCTAGTGATGATGAGGCTACT
GCTGACTCTCAACATTCTACTCCTCCAAAAAAGAAGAGAAAGGTAGAAGACCCCAAGGACTTTCCTTCAG
AATTGCTAAGTTTTTTGAGTCATGCTGTGTTTAGTAATAGAACTCTTGCTTGCTTTGCTATTTACACCAC
AAAGGAAAAAGCTGCNCTGCTATACAAGAAAATTATGGAAAAATATTCTGTAACCTTTATAAGTAGGCNT
AACAGTTATAATCATAACATACTGTTTTTTCTTACTCCACACAGGCATAGAGTGTCTGCTATTAATAACT
ATGCTCAAAAAT
