>Addgene plasmid #37857 | MSCV-N SV40 LT Sequencing Result | analyzer sequence | sequence record 51084
CTCACATTGCCAAAGACGGCAATATGGTGGAAAATAACATATAGACAAACGCACACCGGCCTTATTCCAA
GCGGCTTCGGCCAGTAACGTTAGGGGGGGGGGGCGGAATTCGTTATCGAACCACTTTGTACAAAAAAGTT
GATGTTTCAGGTTCAGGGGGAGGTGTGGGAGGTTTTTTAAAGCAAGTAAAACCTCTACAAATGTGGTATG
GCTGATTATGATCATGAACAGACTGTGAGGACTGAGGGGCCTGAAATGAGCCTTGGGACTGTGAATCAAT
GCCTGTTTCATGCCCTGAGTCTTCCATGTTCTTCTCCCCACCATCTTCATTTTTATCGGCATTTTCCTGG
CTGTCTTCATCATCATCATCACTGTTTCTTAACCAATCTAAAACTCCAATTCCCATAGCCACATTAAACT
TCATTTTTTGATACACTGACAAACTAAACTCTTTGTCCAATCTCTCTTTCCACTCCACAATTCTGCTCTG
AATACTTTGAGCAAACTCAGCCACAGGTCTGTACCAAATTAACATAAGAAGCAAAGCAATGCCACTTTGA
ATTATTCTCTTTTCTAACAAAAACTCACTGCGTTCCAGGCAATGCTTTAAATAATCTTTGGGCCTAAAAT
CTATTTGTTTTACAAATCTGGCCTGCAGTGTTTTAGGCACACTGTACTCATTCATGG
